Addgene plasmid #118084: pLenti-EB1-EGFP
Purpose: Expresses EB1-EGFP in mammalian cells
Depositing lab: Ken-Ichi Takemaru. Depositing organization: Stony Brook University.
Backbone
  Vector backbone: pEF1α-IRES-EGFP
  Vector type: Lentiviral
Growth in bacteria
  Bacterial resistance: Ampicillin, 100 μg/mL
  Growth temperature: 37°C
  Growth strain: NEB Stable
  Copy number: High Copy
Gene/Insert
  Gene/Insert name: human EB1
  Species: H. sapiens (human)
  Entrez Gene: MAPRE1 (a.k.a. EB1)
  Promoter: EF1 alpha
  Tag / fusion protein: EGFP (C terminal on backbone)
  Cloning method: Restriction Enzyme; 5′ cloning site Sfi (not destroyed); 3′ cloning site SfiI (not destroyed)
  Sequencing primers: 5′ TTCTCAAGCCTCAGACAGTG
Terms and licenses: Academic/Nonprofit Terms; Industry Terms: Not Available to Industry
Depositor comments: Please refer to pLenti-IFT20-EGFP for cloning info.
How to cite: pLenti-EB1-EGFP was a gift from Ken-Ichi Takemaru (Addgene plasmid # 118084 ; http://n2t.net/addgene:118084 ; RRID:Addgene_118084)
