[The description below was written by a language model from this plasmid's Addgene catalogue record and the feature table of its GenBank file.]
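Description:
pLenti-EB1-EGFP is a 10.7 kb HIV-1-based lentiviral transfer plasmid, built on the pEF1α-IRES-EGFP backbone, for expressing human EB1 (MAPRE1) fused at its C terminus to EGFP in mammalian cells. It is maintained in E. coli through a high-copy ColE1/pUC-type origin with ampicillin selection (AmpR), and it also carries an f1 origin. Outside the viral region sits a Zeocin/bleomycin resistance gene (BleoR). This gene is preceded by both an SV40 early promoter/origin and the bacterial EM7 promoter and is followed by an SV40 poly(A) signal, so it could in principle be selected in either host. Because it lies outside the LTRs, it would not be carried into transduced cells.

The viral genome is transcribed from a CMV enhancer/promoter fused to a truncated 5' LTR, an arrangement typical of Tat-independent, third-generation-style vectors. Downstream are the Psi packaging signal, the RRE for Rev-dependent nuclear export, and the cPPT/CTS, which aids nuclear import of the reverse-transcribed genome. The internal cassette uses the EF-1α promoter with its first intron, followed by a Kozak sequence. The feature table leaves the roughly 800 bp between the Kozak sequence and EGFP unannotated, and this is presumably where the EB1 coding sequence was inserted between SfiI sites. No IRES is annotated despite the backbone name, which fits a direct fusion. A WPRE follows EGFP to enhance transcript stability and expression. The cassette ends with a second truncated LTR and a bGH poly(A) signal.

The record gives the purpose only as expression of EB1-EGFP in mammalian cells. EB1 is a microtubule plus-end-binding protein, so such fusions are commonly used to visualise growing microtubule ends in live cells.
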