LOCUS       Exported 10667 bp ds-DNA circular SYN 12-MAY-2021
DEFINITION  Expresses EB1-EGFP in mammalian cells.
ACCESSION   .
VERSION     .
KEYWORDS    pLenti-EB1-EGFP
SOURCE      synthetic DNA construct
  ORGANISM  synthetic DNA construct
REFERENCE   1 (bases 1 to 10667)
  TITLE     pLenti-EB1-EGFP
  JOURNAL   Unpublished
REFERENCE   2 (bases 1 to 10667)
  AUTHORS   .
  TITLE     Direct Submission
  JOURNAL   Exported May 12, 2021 from SnapGene Server 1.1.58
            http://www.snapgene.com
FEATURES             Location/Qualifiers
     source          1..10667
                     /organism="synthetic DNA construct"
                     /mol_type="other DNA"
     enhancer        1..380
                     /label=CMV enhancer
                     /note="human cytomegalovirus immediate early enhancer"
     promoter        382..580
                     /label=CMV promoter
                     /note="human cytomegalovirus (CMV) immediate early
                     promoter"
     primer_bind     535..555
                     /label=CMV-F
                     /note="Human CMV immediate early promoter, forward primer"
     LTR             598..778
                     /label=5' LTR (truncated)
                     /note="truncated 5' long terminal repeat (LTR) from HIV-1"
     misc_feature    825..950
                     /label=HIV-1 Psi
                     /note="packaging signal of human immunodeficiency virus
                     type 1"
     misc_feature    1443..1676
                     /label=RRE
                     /note="The Rev response element (RRE) of HIV-1 allows for
                     Rev-dependent mRNA export from the nucleus to the
                     cytoplasm."
     CDS             1861..1905
                     /codon_start=1
                     /product="antigenic peptide corresponding to amino acids
                     655 to 669 of the HIV envelope protein gp41 (Lutje Hulsik
                     et al., 2013)"
                     /label=gp41 peptide
                     /note="recognized by the 2H10 single-chain llama nanobody"
                     /translation="KNEQELLELDKWASL"
     misc_feature    2203..2320
                     /label=cPPT/CTS
                     /note="central polypurine tract and central termination
                     sequence of HIV-1"
     promoter        2367..3545
                     /label=EF-1-alpha promoter
                     /note="strong constitutive promoter for human elongation
                     factor EF-1-alpha"
     intron          2598..3536
                     /label=EF-1-alpha intron A
                     /note="intron upstream of the start codon of human
                     EF-1-alpha"
     primer_bind     3493..3513
                     /label=EF1a-F
                     /note="Human elongation factor-1a promoter, forward primer"
     regulatory      3563..3572
                     /regulatory_class="other"
                     /note="vertebrate consensus sequence for strong initiation
                     of translation (Kozak, 1987)"
     CDS             4394..5113
                     /codon_start=1
                     /product="the original enhanced GFP (Yang et al., 1996)"
                     /label=EGFP
                     /note="mammalian codon-optimized"
                     /translation="MVSKGEELFTGVVPILVELDGDVNGHKFSVSGEGEGDATYGKLTL
                     KFICTTGKLPVPWPTLVTTLTYGVQCFSRYPDHMKQHDFFKSAMPEGYVQERTIFFKDD
                     GNYKTRAEVKFEGDTLVNRIELKGIDFKEDGNILGHKLEYNYNSHNVYIMADKQKNGIK
                     VNFKIRHNIEDGSVQLADHYQQNTPIGDGPVLLPDNHYLSTQSALSKDPNEKRDHMVLL
                     EFVTAAGITLGMDELYK"
     CDS             4394..5110
                     /codon_start=1
                     /product="enhanced GFP"
                     /label=EGFP
                     /translation="MVSKGEELFTGVVPILVELDGDVNGHKFSVSGEGEGDATYGKLTL
                     KFICTTGKLPVPWPTLVTTLTYGVQCFSRYPDHMKQHDFFKSAMPEGYVQERTIFFKDD
                     GNYKTRAEVKFEGDTLVNRIELKGIDFKEDGNILGHKLEYNYNSHNVYIMADKQKNGIK
                     VNFKIRHNIEDGSVQLADHYQQNTPIGDGPVLLPDNHYLSTQSALSKDPNEKRDHMVLL
                     EFVTAAGITLGMDELYK"
     primer_bind     complement(4439..4460)
                     /label=EGFP-N
                     /note="EGFP, reverse primer"
     primer_bind     complement(4700..4719)
                     /label=EXFP-R
                     /note="For distinguishing EGFP variants, reverse primer"
     primer_bind     5047..5068
                     /label=EGFP-C
                     /note="EGFP, forward primer"
     misc_feature    5123..5711
                     /label=WPRE
                     /note="woodchuck hepatitis virus posttranscriptional
                     regulatory element"
     primer_bind     complement(5176..5196)
                     /label=WPRE-R
                     /note="WPRE, reverse primer"
     CDS             complement(5594..5605)
                     /codon_start=1
                     /product="Factor Xa recognition and cleavage site"
                     /label=Factor Xa site
                     /translation="IEGR"
     LTR             6235..6415
                     /label=5' LTR (truncated)
                     /note="truncated 5' long terminal repeat (LTR) from HIV-1"
     primer_bind     complement(6441..6458)
                     /label=BGH-rev
                     /note="Bovine growth hormone terminator, reverse primer.
                     Also called BGH reverse"
     polyA_signal    6447..6671
                     /label=bGH poly(A) signal
                     /note="bovine growth hormone polyadenylation signal"
     rep_origin      6717..7145
                     /direction=RIGHT
                     /label=f1 ori
                     /note="f1 bacteriophage origin of replication; arrow
                     indicates direction of (+) strand synthesis"
     primer_bind     complement(6804..6823)
                     /label=F1ori-R
                     /note="F1 origin, reverse primer"
     primer_bind     7014..7035
                     /label=F1ori-F
                     /note="F1 origin, forward primer"
     primer_bind     complement(7154..7174)
                     /label=pBABE 3'
                     /note="SV40 enhancer, reverse primer for pBABE vectors"
     promoter        7159..7488
                     /label=SV40 promoter
                     /note="SV40 enhancer and early promoter"
     rep_origin      7339..7474
                     /label=SV40 ori
                     /note="SV40 origin of replication"
     primer_bind     7401..7420
                     /label=SV40pro-F
                     /note="SV40 promoter/origin, forward primer"
     promoter        7536..7583
                     /label=EM7 promoter
                     /note="synthetic bacterial promoter "
     CDS             7602..7976
                     /codon_start=1
                     /gene="Sh ble from Streptoalloteichus hindustanus"
                     /product="antibiotic-binding protein"
                     /label=BleoR
                     /note="confers resistance to bleomycin, phleomycin, and
                     Zeocin(TM)"
                     /translation="MAKLTSAVPVLTARDVAGAVEFWTDRLGFSRDFVEDDFAGVVRDD
                     VTLFISAVQDQVVPDNTLAWVWVRGLDELYAEWSEVVSTNFRDASGPAMTEIGEQPWGR
                     EFALRDPAGNCVHFVAEEQD"
     polyA_signal    8106..8227
                     /label=SV40 poly(A) signal
                     /note="SV40 polyadenylation signal"
     primer_bind     complement(8143..8162)
                     /label=SV40pA-R
                     /note="SV40 polyA, reverse primer"
     primer_bind     8197..8216
                     /label=EBV-rev
                     /note="SV40 polyA terminator, reverse primer"
     primer_bind     complement(8276..8292)
                     /label=M13 rev
                     /note="common sequencing primer, one of multiple similar
                     variants"
     primer_bind     complement(8276..8292)
                     /label=M13 Reverse
                     /note="In lacZ gene. Also called M13-rev"
     primer_bind     complement(8289..8311)
                     /label=M13/pUC Reverse
                     /note="In lacZ gene"
     protein_bind    8300..8316
                     /label=lac operator
                     /bound_moiety="lac repressor encoded by lacI"
                     /note="The lac repressor binds to the lac operator to
                     inhibit transcription in E. coli. This inhibition can be
                     relieved by adding lactose or
                     isopropyl-beta-D-thiogalactopyranoside (IPTG)."
     promoter        complement(8324..8354)
                     /label=lac promoter
                     /note="promoter for the E. coli lac operon"
     protein_bind    8369..8390
                     /label=CAP binding site
                     /bound_moiety="E. coli catabolite activator protein"
                     /note="CAP binding activates transcription in the presence
                     of cAMP."
     primer_bind     complement(8507..8524)
                     /label=L4440
                     /note="L4440 vector, forward primer"
     rep_origin      complement(8678..9266)
                     /direction=LEFT
                     /label=ori
                     /note="high-copy-number ColE1/pMB1/pBR322/pUC origin of
                     replication"
     primer_bind     complement(8758..8777)
                     /label=pBR322ori-F
                     /note="pBR322 origin, forward primer"
     CDS             complement(9437..10297)
                     /codon_start=1
                     /gene="bla"
                     /product="beta-lactamase"
                     /label=AmpR
                     /note="confers resistance to ampicillin, carbenicillin, and
                     related antibiotics"
                     /translation="MSIQHFRVALIPFFAAFCLPVFAHPETLVKVKDAEDQLGARVGYI
                     ELDLNSGKILESFRPEERFPMMSTFKVLLCGAVLSRIDAGQEQLGRRIHYSQNDLVEYS
                     PVTEKHLTDGMTVRELCSAAITMSDNTAANLLLTTIGGPKELTAFLHNMGDHVTRLDRW
                     EPELNEAIPNDERDTTMPVAMATTLRKLLTGELLTLASRQQLIDWMEADKVAGPLLRSA
                     LPAGWFIADKSGAGERGSRGIIAALGPDGKPSRIVVIYTTGSQATMDERNRQIAEIGAS
                     LIKHW"
     primer_bind     10060..10079
                     /label=Amp-R
                     /note="Ampicillin resistance gene, reverse primer"
     promoter        complement(10298..10402)
                     /gene="bla"
                     /label=AmpR promoter
     primer_bind     complement(10477..10496)
                     /label=pRS-marker
                     /note="pRS vectors, use to sequence yeast selectable
                     marker"
ORIGIN
        1 gacattgatt attgactagt tattaatagt aatcaattac ggggtcatta gttcatagcc
       61 catatatgga gttccgcgtt acataactta cggtaaatgg cccgcctggc tgaccgccca
      121 acgacccccg cccattgacg tcaataatga cgtatgttcc catagtaacg ccaataggga
      181 ctttccattg acgtcaatgg gtggagtatt tacggtaaac tgcccacttg gcagtacatc
      241 aagtgtatca tatgccaagt acgcccccta ttgacgtcaa tgacggtaaa tggcccgcct
      301 ggcattatgc ccagtacatg accttatggg actttcctac ttggcagtac atctacgtat
      361 tagtcatcgc tattaccatg gtgatgcggt tttggcagta catcaatggg cgtggatagc
      421 ggtttgactc acggggattt ccaagtctcc accccattga cgtcaatggg agtttgtttt
      481 ggcaccaaaa tcaacgggac tttccaaaat gtcgtaacaa ctccgcccca ttgacgcaaa
      541 tgggcggtag gcgtgtacgg tgggaggtct atataagcag cgcgttttgc ctgtactggg
      601 tctctctggt tagaccagat ctgagcctgg gagctctctg gctaactagg gaacccactg
      661 cttaagcctc aataaagctt gccttgagtg cttcaagtag tgtgtgcccg tctgttgtgt
      721 gactctggta actagagatc cctcagaccc ttttagtcag tgtggaaaat ctctagcagt
      781 ggcgcccgaa cagggacttg aaagcgaaag ggaaaccaga ggagctctct cgacgcagga
      841 ctcggcttgc tgaagcgcgc acggcaagag gcgaggggcg gcgactggtg agtacgccaa
      901 aaattttgac tagcggaggc tagaaggaga gagatgggtg cgagagcgtc agtattaagc
      961 gggggagaat tagatcgcga tgggaaaaaa ttcggttaag gccaggggga aagaaaaaat
     1021 ataaattaaa acatatagta tgggcaagca gggagctaga acgattcgca gttaatcctg
     1081 gcctgttaga aacatcagaa ggctgtagac aaatactggg acagctacaa ccatcccttc
     1141 agacaggatc agaagaactt agatcattat ataatacagt agcaaccctc tattgtgtgc
     1201 atcaaaggat agagataaaa gacaccaagg aagctttaga caagatagag gaagagcaaa
     1261 acaaaagtaa gaccaccgca cagcaagcgg ccgctgatct tcagacctgg aggaggagat
     1321 atgagggaca attggagaag tgaattatat aaatataaag tagtaaaaat tgaaccatta
     1381 ggagtagcac ccaccaaggc aaagagaaga gtggtgcaga gagaaaaaag agcagtggga
     1441 ataggagctt tgttccttgg gttcttggga gcagcaggaa gcactatggg cgcagcgtca
     1501 atgacgctga cggtacaggc cagacaatta ttgtctggta tagtgcagca gcagaacaat
     1561 ttgctgaggg ctattgaggc gcaacagcat ctgttgcaac tcacagtctg gggcatcaag
     1621 cagctccagg caagaatcct ggctgtggaa agatacctaa aggatcaaca gctcctgggg
     1681 atttggggtt gctctggaaa actcatttgc accactgctg tgccttggaa tgctagttgg
     1741 agtaataaat ctctggaaca gatttggaat cacacgacct ggatggagtg ggacagagaa
     1801 attaacaatt acacaagctt aatacactcc ttaattgaag aatcgcaaaa ccagcaagaa
     1861 aagaatgaac aagaattatt ggaattagat aaatgggcaa gtttgtggaa ttggtttaac
     1921 ataacaaatt ggctgtggta tataaaatta ttcataatga tagtaggagg cttggtaggt
     1981 ttaagaatag tttttgctgt actttctata gtgaatagag ttaggcaggg atattcacca
     2041 ttatcgtttc agacccacct cccaaccccg aggggacccg acaggcccga aggaatagaa
     2101 gaagaaggtg gagagagaga cagagacaga tccattcgat tagtgaacgg atcggcactg
     2161 cgtgcgccaa ttctgcagac aaatggcagt attcatccac aattttaaaa gaaaaggggg
     2221 gattgggggg tacagtgcag gggaaagaat agtagacata atagcaacag acatacaaac
     2281 taaagaatta caaaaacaaa ttacaaaaat tcaaaatttt cgggtttatt acagggacag
     2341 cagagatcca gtttggttaa ttaattggct ccggtgcccg tcagtgggca gagcgcacat
     2401 cgcccacagt ccccgagaag ttgtggggag gggtcggcaa ttgaaccggt gcctagagaa
     2461 ggtggcgcgg ggtaaactgg gaaagtgatg tcgtgtactg gctccgcctt tttcccgagg
     2521 gtgggggaga accgtatata agtgcagtag tcgccgtgaa cgttcttttt cgcaacgggt
     2581 ttgccgccag aacacaggta agtgccgtgt gtggttcccg cgggcctggc ctctttacgg
     2641 gttatggccc ttgcgtgcct tgaattactt ccacctggct gcagtacgtg attcttgatc
     2701 ccgagcttcg ggttggaagt gggtgggaga gttcgaggcc ttgcgcttaa ggagcccctt
     2761 cgcctcgtgc ttgagttgag gcctggcctg ggcgctgggg ccgccgcgtg cgaatctggt
     2821 ggcaccttcg cgcctgtctc gctgctttcg ataagtctct agccatttaa aatttttgat
     2881 gacctgctgc gacgcttttt ttctggcaag atagtcttgt aaatgcgggc caagatctgc
     2941 acactggtat ttcggttttt ggggccgcgg gcggcgacgg ggcccgtgcg tcccagcgca
     3001 catgttcggc gaggcggggc ctgcgagcgc ggccaccgag aatcggacgg gggtagtctc
     3061 aagctggccg gcctgctctg gtgcctggcc tcgcgccgcc gtgtatcgcc ccgccctggg
     3121 cggcaaggct ggcccggtcg gcaccagttg cgtgagcgga aagatggccg cttcccggcc
     3181 ctgctgcagg gagctcaaaa tggaggacgc ggcgctcggg agagcgggcg ggtgagtcac
     3241 ccacacaaag gaaaagggcc tttccgtcct cagccgtcgc ttcatgtgac tccacggagt
     3301 accgggcgcc gtccaggcac ctcgattagt tctcgagctt ttggagtacg tcgtctttag
     3361 gttgggggga ggggttttat gcgatggagt ttccccacac tgagtgggtg gagactgaag
     3421 ttaggccagc ttggcacttg atgtaattct ccttggaatt tgcccttttt gagtttggat
     3481 cttggttcat tctcaagcct cagacagtgg ttcaaagttt ttttcttcca tttcaggtgt
     3541 cgtgaggaat tgggccatta cggccaccnn nnnnnnnnnn nnnnnnnnnn nnnnnnnnnn
     3601 nnnnnnnnnn nnnnnnnnnn nnnnnnnnnn nnnnnnnnnn nnnnnnnnnn nnnnnnnnnn
     3661 nnnnnnnnnn nnnnnnnnnn nnnnnnnnnn nnnnnnnnnn nnnnnnnnnn nnnnnnnnnn
     3721 nnnnnnnnnn nnnnnnnnnn nnnnnnnnnn nnnnnnnnnn nnnnnnnnnn nnnnnnnnnn
     3781 nnnnnnnnnn nnnnnnnnnn nnnnnnnnnn nnnnnnnnnn nnnnnnnnnn nnnnnnnnnn
     3841 nnnnnnnnnn nnnnnnnnnn nnnnnnnnnn nnnnnnnnnn nnnnnnnnnn nnnnnnnnnn
     3901 nnnnnnnnnn nnnnnnnnnn nnnnnnnnnn nnnnnnnnnn nnnnnnnnnn nnnnnnnnca
     3961 aggtcaagaa actgcagtgg ctccttccct tgttgctcca gctctgaata aaccgaagaa
     4021 acctctcact tctagcagtg cagctcccca gaggcccatc tcaacacaga gaaccgctgc
     4081 ggctcctaag gctggccctg gtgtggtgcg aaagaaccct ggtgtgggca acggagacga
     4141 cgaggcagct gagttgatgc agcaggtcaa cgtattgaaa cttactgttg aagacttgga
     4201 gaaagagagg gatttctact tcggaaagct acggaacatt gaattgattt gccaggagaa
     4261 cgagggggaa aacgaccctg tattgcagag gattgtagac attctgtatg ccacagatga
     4321 aggctttgtg atacctgatg aagggggccc acaggaggag caagaagagt atggccgcct
     4381 cggccccaca accatggtga gcaagggcga ggagctgttc accggggtgg tgcccatcct
     4441 ggtcgagctg gacggcgacg taaacggcca caagttcagc gtgtccggcg agggcgaggg
     4501 cgatgccacc tacggcaagc tgaccctgaa gttcatctgc accaccggca agctgcccgt
     4561 gccctggccc accctcgtga ccaccctgac ctacggcgtg cagtgcttca gccgctaccc
     4621 cgaccacatg aagcagcacg acttcttcaa gtccgccatg cccgaaggct acgtccagga
     4681 gcgcaccatc ttcttcaagg acgacggcaa ctacaagacc cgcgccgagg tgaagttcga
     4741 gggcgacacc ctggtgaacc gcatcgagct gaagggcatc gacttcaagg aggacggcaa
     4801 catcctgggg cacaagctgg agtacaacta caacagccac aacgtctata tcatggccga
     4861 caagcagaag aacggcatca aggtgaactt caagatccgc cacaacatcg aggacggcag
     4921 cgtgcagctc gccgaccact accagcagaa cacccccatc ggcgacggcc ccgtgctgct
     4981 gcccgacaac cactacctga gcacccagtc cgccctgagc aaagacccca acgagaagcg
     5041 cgatcacatg gtcctgctgg agttcgtgac cgccgccggg atcactctcg gcatggacga
     5101 gctgtacaag taaagcggcc gcaatcaacc tctggattac aaaatttgtg aaagattgac
     5161 tggtattctt aactatgttg ctccttttac gctatgtgga tacgctgctt taatgccttt
     5221 gtatcatgct attgcttccc gtatggcttt cattttctcc tccttgtata aatcctggtt
     5281 gctgtctctt tatgaggagt tgtggcccgt tgtcaggcaa cgtggcgtgg tgtgcactgt
     5341 gtttgctgac gcaaccccca ctggttgggg cattgccacc acctgtcagc tcctttccgg
     5401 gactttcgct ttccccctcc ctattgccac ggcggaactc atcgccgcct gccttgcccg
     5461 ctgctggaca ggggctcggc tgttgggcac tgacaattcc gtggtgttgt cggggaaatc
     5521 atcgtccttt ccttggctgc tcgcctgtgt tgccacctgg attctgcgcg ggacgtcctt
     5581 ctgctacgtc ccttcggccc tcaatccagc ggaccttcct tcccgcggcc tgctgccggc
     5641 tctgcggcct cttccgcgtc ttcgccttcg ccctcagacg agtcggatct ccctttgggc
     5701 cgcctccccg cctgcctgca ggtttgtcga gacctagaaa aacatggagc aatcacaagt
     5761 agcaatacag cagctaccaa tgctgattgt gcctggctag aagcacaaga ggaggaggag
     5821 gtgggttttc cagtcacacc tcaggtacct ttaagaccaa tgacttacaa ggcagctgta
     5881 gatcttagcc actttttaaa agaaaagggg ggactggaag ggctaattca ctcccaacga
     5941 agacaagata tccttgatct gtggatctac cacacacaag gctacttccc tgattggcag
     6001 aactacacac cagggccagg gatcagatat ccactgacct ttggatggtg ctacaagcta
     6061 gtaccagttg agcaagagaa ggtagaagaa gccaatgaag gagagaacac ccgcttgtta
     6121 caccctgtga gcctgcatgg gatggatgac ccggagagag aagtattaga gtggaggttt
     6181 gacagccgcc tagcatttca tcacatggcc cgagagctgc atccggactg tactgggtct
     6241 ctctggttag accagatctg agcctgggag ctctctggct aactagggaa cccactgctt
     6301 aagcctcaat aaagcttgcc ttgagtgctt caagtagtgt gtgcccgtct gttgtgtgac
     6361 tctggtaact agagatccct cagacccttt tagtcagtgt ggaaaatctc tagcagggcc
     6421 cgtttaaacc cgctgatcag cctcgactgt gccttctagt tgccagccat ctgttgtttg
     6481 cccctccccc gtgccttcct tgaccctgga aggtgccact cccactgtcc tttcctaata
     6541 aaatgaggaa attgcatcgc attgtctgag taggtgtcat tctattctgg ggggtggggt
     6601 ggggcaggac agcaaggggg aggattggga agacaatagc aggcatgctg gggatgcggt
     6661 gggctctatg gcttctgagg cggaaagaac cagctggggc tctagggggt atccccnnnn
     6721 nnnnnnnnnn nnnnnnnnnn nnnnnnnnnn nnnnnnnnnn nnnnnnnnnn nnnnnnnnnn
     6781 nnnnnnnnnn nnnnnnnnnn nnnnnnnnnn nnnnnnnnnn nnnnnnnnnn nnnnnnnnnn
     6841 cnnnnnnnnn nnnnnnnnnn nnnnnnnnnn nnnnnnnnnn nnnnnnnnnn nnnnnnnnnn
     6901 nnnnnnnnnn nnnnnnnnnn nnnnnnnnnn nnannnnnnn nnnnnnnnnn nnnnnnnnnn
     6961 nnnnnnnnnn nnnnnnnnnn nncctttgac gttggagtcc acgttcttta atagtggact
     7021 cttgttccaa actggaacaa cactcaaccc tatctcggtc tattcttttg atttataagg
     7081 gattttgccg atttcggcct attggttaaa aaatgagctg atttaacaaa aatttaacgc
     7141 gaattaattc tgtggaatgt gtgtcagtta gggtgtggaa agtccccagg ctccccagca
     7201 ggcagaagta tgcaaagcat gcatctcaat tagtcagcaa ccaggtgtgg aaagtcccca
     7261 ggctccccag caggcagaag tatgcaaagc atgcatctca attagtcagc aaccatagtc
     7321 ccgcccctaa ctccgcccat cccgccccta actccgccca gttccgccca ttctccgccc
     7381 catggctgac taattttttt tatttatgca gaggccgagg ccgcctctgc ctctgagcta
     7441 ttccagaagt agtgaggagg cttttttgga ggcctaggct tttgcaaaaa gctcccggga
     7501 gcttgtatat ccattttcgg atctgatcag cacgtgttga caattaatca tcggcatagt
     7561 atatcggcat agtataatac gacaaggtga ggaactaaac catggccaag ttgaccagtg
     7621 ccgttccggt gctcaccgcg cgcgacgtcg ccggagcggt cgagttctgg accgaccggc
     7681 tcgggttctc ccgggacttc gtggaggacg acttcgccgg tgtggtccgg gacgacgtga
     7741 ccctgttcat cagcgcggtc caggaccagg tggtgccgga caacaccctg gcctgggtgt
     7801 gggtgcgcgg cctggacgag ctgtacgccg agtggtcgga ggtcgtgtcc acgaacttcc
     7861 gggacgcctc cgggccggcc atgaccgaga tcggcgagca gccgtggggg cgggagttcg
     7921 ccctgcgcga cccggccggc aactgcgtgc acttcgtggc cgaggagcag gactgacacg
     7981 tgctacgaga tttcgattcc accgccgcct tctatgaaag gttgggcttc ggaatcgttt
     8041 tccgggacgc cggctggatg atcctccagc gcggggatct catgctggag ttcttcgccc
     8101 accccaactt gtttattgca gcttataatg gttacaaata aagcaatagc atcacaaatt
     8161 tcacaaataa agcatttttt tcactgcatt ctagttgtgg tttgtccaaa ctcatcaatg
     8221 tatcttatca tgtctgtata ccgtcgacct ctagctagag cttggcgtaa tcatggtcat
     8281 agctgtttcc tgtgtgaaat tgttatccgc tcacaattcc acacaacata cgagccggaa
     8341 gcataaagtg taaagcctgg ggtgcctaat gagtgagcta actcacatta attgcgttgc
     8401 gctcactgcc cgctttccag tcgggaaacc tgtcgtgcca gctgcattaa tgaatcggcc
     8461 aacgcgcggg gagaggcggt ttgcgtattg ggcgctcttc cgcttcctcg ctcactgact
     8521 cgctgcgctc ggtcgttcgg ctgcggcgag cggtatcagc tcactcaaag gcggtaatac
     8581 ggttatccac agaatcaggg gataacgcag gaaagaacat gtgagcaaaa ggccagcaaa
     8641 aggccaggaa ccgtaaaaag gccgcgttgc tggcgttttt ccataggctc cgcccccctg
     8701 acgagcatca caaaaatcga cgctcaagtc agaggtggcg aaacccgaca ggactataaa
     8761 gataccaggc gtttccccct ggaagctccc tcgtgcgctc tcctgttccg accctgccgc
     8821 ttaccggata cctgtccgcc tttctccctt cgggaagcgt ggcgctttct catagctcac
     8881 gctgtaggta tctcagttcg gtgtaggtcg ttcgctccaa gctgggctgt gtgcacgaac
     8941 cccccgttca gcccgaccgc tgcgccttat ccggtaacta tcgtcttgag tccaacccgg
     9001 taagacacga cttatcgcca ctggcagcag ccactggtaa caggattagc agagcgaggt
     9061 atgtaggcgg tgctacagag ttcttgaagt ggtggcctaa ctacggctac actagaagaa
     9121 cagtatttgg tatctgcgct ctgctgaagc cagttacctt cggaaaaaga gttggtagct
     9181 cttgatccgg caaacaaacc accgctggta gcggtggttt ttttgtttgc aagcagcaga
     9241 ttacgcgcag aaaaaaagga tctcaagaag atcctttgat cttttctacg gggtctgacg
     9301 ctcagtggaa cgaaaactca cgttaaggga ttttggtcat gagattatca aaaaggatct
     9361 tcacctagat ccttttaaat taaaaatgaa gttttaaatc aatctaaagt atatatgagt
     9421 aaacttggtc tgacagttac caatgcttaa tcagtgaggc acctatctca gcgatctgtc
     9481 tatttcgttc atccatagtt gcctgactcc ccgtcgtgta gataactacg atacgggagg
     9541 gcttaccatc tggccccagt gctgcaatga taccgcgaga cccacgctca ccggctccag
     9601 atttatcagc aataaaccag ccagccggaa gggccgagcg cagaagtggt cctgcaactt
     9661 tatccgcctc catccagtct attaattgtt gccgggaagc tagagtaagt agttcgccag
     9721 ttaatagttt gcgcaacgtt gttgccattg ctacaggcat cgtggtgtca cgctcgtcgt
     9781 ttggtatggc ttcattcagc tccggttccc aacgatcaag gcgagttaca tgatccccca
     9841 tgttgtgcaa aaaagcggtt agctccttcg gtcctccgat cgttgtcaga agtaagttgg
     9901 ccgcagtgtt atcactcatg gttatggcag cactgcataa ttctcttact gtcatgccat
     9961 ccgtaagatg cttttctgtg actggtgagt actcaaccaa gtcattctga gaatagtgta
    10021 tgcggcgacc gagttgctct tgcccggcgt caatacggga taataccgcg ccacatagca
    10081 gaactttaaa agtgctcatc attggaaaac gttcttcggg gcgaaaactc tcaaggatct
    10141 taccgctgtt gagatccagt tcgatgtaac ccactcgtgc acccaactga tcttcagcat
    10201 cttttacttt caccagcgtt tctgggtgag caaaaacagg aaggcaaaat gccgcaaaaa
    10261 agggaataag ggcgacacgg aaatgttgaa tactcatact cttccttttt caatattatt
    10321 gaagcattta tcagggttat tgtctcatga gcggatacat atttgaatgt atttagaaaa
    10381 ataaacaaat aggggttccg cgcacatttc cccgaaaagt gccacctgac gtcgacggat
    10441 cgggagatct cccgatcccc tatggtgcac tctcagtaca atctgctctg atgccgcata
    10501 gttaagccag tatctgctcc ctgcttgtgt gttggaggtc gctgagtagt gcgcgagcaa
    10561 aatttaagct acaacaaggc aaggcttgac cgacaattgc atgaagaatc tgcttagggt
    10621 taggcgtttt gcgctgcttc gcgatgtacg ggccagatat acgcgtt
//
